Addgene plasmid #169020: pET15b His-p97
Purpose: Expresses His-p97 in bacteria
Depositing lab: Hemmo Meyer. Depositing organization: Universitaet Duisburg-Essen. Publication: Ubiquitin-Independent Disassembly by a p97 AAA-ATPase Complex Drives PP1 Holoenzyme Formation. Weith M, Seiler J, van den Boom J, Kracht M, Hulsmann J, Primorac I, Del Pino Garcia J, Kaschani F, Kaiser M, Musacchio A, Bollen M, Meyer H. Mol Cell. 2018 Oct 11. pii: S1097-2765(18)30791-3. doi: 10.1016/j.molcel.2018.09.020. PubMed 30344098.
Backbone
  Vector backbone: pET15b
  Backbone manufacturer: Novagen
  Backbone size w/o insert (bp): 5700
  Total vector size (bp): 8124
  Vector type: Bacterial Expression
Growth in bacteria
  Bacterial resistance: Ampicillin, 100 μg/mL
  Growth temperature: 37°C
  Growth strain: DH5alpha
  Copy number: High Copy
Gene/Insert
  Gene/Insert name: p97 (alt name: vcp)
  Species: H. sapiens (human)
  Insert size (bp): 2424
  GenBank ID: NP_009057.1
  Promoter: T7
  Tag / fusion protein: His (N terminal on backbone)
  Entrez Gene: VCP (a.k.a. CDC48, FTDALS6, TERA, p97)
  Cloning method: Restriction Enzyme; 5′ cloning site NdeI (not destroyed); 3′ cloning site BamHI (not destroyed)
  Sequencing primers: 5′ TAA TAC GAC TCA CTA TAG GG; 3′ CTA GTT ATT GCT CAG CGG T
Terms and licenses: Academic/Nonprofit Terms; Industry Terms: Not Available to Industry
How to cite: pET15b His-p97 was a gift from Hemmo Meyer (Addgene plasmid # 169020 ; http://n2t.net/addgene:169020 ; RRID:Addgene_169020)
