[The description below was written by a language model from this plasmid's Addgene catalogue record and pLannotate feature annotations shown in this document.]
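Description:
pET15b His-p97 is a bacterial expression plasmid built on the Novagen pET15b backbone, carrying the human AAA-ATPase p97 (VCP, also known as CDC48 or TERA) for production of an N-terminally His-tagged protein in E. coli. The plasmid is about 8.1 kb and is maintained through a ColE1/pMB1-type origin with ampicillin selection from the bla gene. The backbone retains pBR322-derived elements, including the bom region, the rop gene and interrupted, non-functional fragments of the tetracycline resistance gene. The catalogue lists the plasmid as high copy, although rop normally moderates copy number in this type of replicon.

The roughly 2.4 kb p97 coding sequence was inserted between the NdeI and BamHI sites, both of which remain intact. This places it in frame behind the vector-encoded His tag and a thrombin cleavage site that allows the tag to be removed after purification. Expression is driven by a T7 promoter followed by a lac operator and the T7 gene 10 ribosome binding site, and transcription ends at the T7 terminator. The plasmid also carries lacI, so the cassette is repressed until induction with IPTG in a host that supplies T7 RNA polymerase. Short annotations labelled capTEV and SET1 are fragmentary matches. The first most likely reflects the His-tag region and the second lies in vector sequence downstream of the insert, so neither appears to be a functional additional tag.

The construct is intended for recombinant expression and affinity purification of full-length human p97. The associated publication concerns p97-driven, ubiquitin-independent disassembly of a complex during PP1 holoenzyme formation, which is consistent with use of the protein in biochemical reconstitution.
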