Features (pLannotate 1.2.2; 21 found; start..end, strand, type, name):
    104..208     +  promoter       AmpR promoter: bla
    209..1069    +  CDS            AmpR: β-lactamase; bla; confers resistance to ampicillin, carbenicillin, and related antibiotics
   1240..1828    +  rep_origin     ori: high-copy-number ColE1/pMB1/pBR322/pUC origin of replication
   2014..2153    -  misc_feature   bom: basis of mobility region from pBR322
   2255..2446    -  CDS            rop: Rop protein, which maintains plasmids at low copy number; rop
   2463..2843    +  CDS            YPB1_ECOLX: Protein predicted: Swiss-Prot protein existence level 4. From Escherichia coli.
   3085..3709    -  CDS            TcR (fragment): tetracycline efflux protein; tet; confers resistance to tetracycline
   3724..3745    -  protein_bind   CAP binding site: CAP binding activates transcription in the presence of cAMP. E. coli catabolite activator protein
   3758..4839    -  CDS            lacI: lac repressor; lacI; The lac repressor binds to the lac operator to inhibit transcription in E. coli. This inhibition can be relieved by adding lactose or isopropyl-β-D-thiogalactopyranoside (IPTG).
   4840..4917    -  promoter       lacI promoter: lacI
   4925..5204    -  CDS            TcR (fragment): tetracycline efflux protein; tet; confers resistance to tetracycline
   5226..5244    +  promoter       T7 promoter: promoter for bacteriophage T7 RNA polymerase
   5245..5269    +  protein_bind   lac operator: The lac repressor binds to the lac operator to inhibit transcription in E. coli. This inhibition can be relieved by adding lactose or isopropyl-β-D-thiogalactopyranoside (IPTG). lac repressor encoded by lacI
   5284..5306    +  RBS            RBS: efficient ribosome binding site from bacteriophage T7 gene 10 (Olins and Rangwala, 1989)
   5325..5341    +  CDS            capTEV™ (fragment): composite tag for in vivo biotinylation, TEV protease cleavage, and 6xHis tagging
   5352..5369    +  CDS            thrombin site: thrombin recognition and cleavage site
   5373..7790    +  CDS            VCP: TERA_HUMAN - Experimental evidence at protein level: Swiss-Prot protein existence level 1. Necessary for the fragmentation of Golgi stacks during mitosis and for their reassembly after mitosis. Involved in the formation of the transitional endoplasmic reticulum (tER). The transfer of membranes from the endoplasmic reticulum to the Golgi apparatus occurs via 50-70 nm transition vesicles which derive from part-rough, part-smooth transitional elements of the endoplasmic reticulum (tER). Vesicle budding from the tER is an ATP-dependent process. The ternary complex containing UFD1, VCP and NPLOC4 b
   7804..7853    +  CDS            SET1 (fragment): solubility-enhancement tag derived from T7 phage gene 10B
   7861..7908    +  terminator     T7 terminator: transcription terminator for bacteriophage T7 RNA polymerase
   7931..8035    -  CDS            TcR (fragment): tetracycline efflux protein; tet; confers resistance to tetracycline
   8083..8111    -  promoter       tet promoter: E. coli promoter for tetracycline efflux protein gene
>Addgene plasmid #169020 | pET15b His-p97 | addgene full sequence | sequence record 336116 | Addgene NGS Result
TTCTTGAAGACGAAAGGGCCTCGTGATACGCCTATTTTTATAGGTTAATGTCATGATAATAATGGTTTCT
TAGACGTCAGGTGGCACTTTTCGGGGAAATGTGCGCGGAACCCCTATTTGTTTATTTTTCTAAATACATT
CAAATATGTATCCGCTCATGAGACAATAACCCTGATAAATGCTTCAATAATATTGAAAAAGGAAGAGTAT
GAGTATTCAACATTTCCGTGTCGCCCTTATTCCCTTTTTTGCGGCATTTTGCCTTCCTGTTTTTGCTCAC
CCAGAAACGCTGGTGAAAGTAAAAGATGCTGAAGATCAGTTGGGTGCACGAGTGGGTTACATCGAACTGG
ATCTCAACAGCGGTAAGATCCTTGAGAGTTTTCGCCCCGAAGAACGTTTTCCAATGATGAGCACTTTTAA
AGTTCTGCTATGTGGCGCGGTATTATCCCGTGTTGACGCCGGGCAAGAGCAACTCGGTCGCCGCATACAC
TATTCTCAGAATGACTTGGTTGAGTACTCACCAGTCACAGAAAAGCATCTTACGGATGGCATGACAGTAA
GAGAATTATGCAGTGCTGCCATAACCATGAGTGATAACACTGCGGCCAACTTACTTCTGACAACGATCGG
AGGACCGAAGGAGCTAACCGCTTTTTTGCACAACATGGGGGATCATGTAACTCGCCTTGATCGTTGGGAA
CCGGAGCTGAATGAAGCCATACCAAACGACGAGCGTGACACCACGATGCCTGCAGCAATGGCAACAACGT
TGCGCAAACTATTAACTGGCGAACTACTTACTCTAGCTTCCCGGCAACAATTAATAGACTGGATGGAGGC
GGATAAAGTTGCAGGACCACTTCTGCGCTCGGCCCTTCCGGCTGGCTGGTTTATTGCTGATAAATCTGGA
GCCGGTGAGCGTGGGTCTCGCGGTATCATTGCAGCACTGGGGCCAGATGGTAAGCCCTCCCGTATCGTAG
TTATCTACACGACGGGGAGTCAGGCAACTATGGATGAACGAAATAGACAGATCGCTGAGATAGGTGCCTC
ACTGATTAAGCATTGGTAACTGTCAGACCAAGTTTACTCATATATACTTTAGATTGATTTAAAACTTCAT
TTTTAATTTAAAAGGATCTAGGTGAAGATCCTTTTTGATAATCTCATGACCAAAATCCCTTAACGTGAGT
TTTCGTTCCACTGAGCGTCAGACCCCGTAGAAAAGATCAAAGGATCTTCTTGAGATCCTTTTTTTCTGCG
CGTAATCTGCTGCTTGCAAACAAAAAAACCACCGCTACCAGCGGTGGTTTGTTTGCCGGATCAAGAGCTA
CCAACTCTTTTTCCGAAGGTAACTGGCTTCAGCAGAGCGCAGATACCAAATACTGTCCTTCTAGTGTAGC
CGTAGTTAGGCCACCACTTCAAGAACTCTGTAGCACCGCCTACATACCTCGCTCTGCTAATCCTGTTACC
AGTGGCTGCTGCCAGTGGCGATAAGTCGTGTCTTACCGGGTTGGACTCAAGACGATAGTTACCGGATAAG
GCGCAGCGGTCGGGCTGAACGGGGGGTTCGTGCACACAGCCCAGCTTGGAGCGAACGACCTACACCGAAC
TGAGATACCTACAGCGTGAGCTATGAGAAAGCGCCACGCTTCCCGAAGGGAGAAAGGCGGACAGGTATCC
GGTAAGCGGCAGGGTCGGAACAGGAGAGCGCACGAGGGAGCTTCCAGGGGGAAACGCCTGGTATCTTTAT
AGTCCTGTCGGGTTTCGCCACCTCTGACTTGAGCGTCGATTTTTGTGATGCTCGTCAGGGGGGCGGAGCC
TATGGAAAAACGCCAGCAACGCGGCCTTTTTACGGTTCCTGGCCTTTTGCTGGCCTTTTGCTCACATGTT
CTTTCCTGCGTTATCCCCTGATTCTGTGGATAACCGTATTACCGCCTTTGAGTGAGCTGATACCGCTCGC
CGCAGCCGAACGACCGAGCGCAGCGAGTCAGTGAGCGAGGAAGCGGAAGAGCGCCTGATGCGGTATTTTC
TCCTTACGCATCTGTGCGGTATTTCACACCGCAATGGTGCACTCTCAGTACAATCTGCTCTGATGCCGCA
TAGTTAAGCCAGTATACACTCCGCTATCGCTACGTGACTGGGTCATGGCTGCGCCCCGACACCCGCCAAC
ACCCGCTGACGCGCCCTGACGGGCTTGTCTGCTCCCGGCATCCGCTTACAGACAAGCTGTGACCGTCTCC
GGGAGCTGCATGTGTCAGAGGTTTTCACCGTCATCACCGAAACGCGCGAGGCAGCTGCGGTAAAGCTCAT
CAGCGTGGTCGTGAAGCGATTCACAGATGTCTGCCTGTTCATCCGCGTCCAGCTCGTTGAGTTTCTCCAG
AAGCGTTAATGTCTGGCTTCTGATAAAGCGGGCCATGTTAAGGGCGGTTTTTTCCTGTTTGGTCACTGAT
GCCTCCGTGTAAGGGGGATTTCTGTTCATGGGGGTAATGATACCGATGAAACGAGAGAGGATGCTCACGA
TACGGGTTACTGATGATGAACATGCCCGGTTACTGGAACGTTGTGAGGGTAAACAACTGGCGGTATGGAT
GCGGCGGGACCAGAGAAAAATCACTCAGGGTCAATGCCAGCGCTTCGTTAATACAGATGTAGGTGTTCCA
CAGGGTAGCCAGCAGCATCCTGCGATGCAGATCCGGAACATAATGGTGCAGGGCGCTGACTTCCGCGTTT
CCAGACTTTACGAAACACGGAAACCGAAGACCATTCATGTTGTTGCTCAGGTCGCAGACGTTTTGCAGCA
GCAGTCGCTTCACGTTCGCTCGCGTATCGGTGATTCATTCTGCTAACCAGTAAGGCAACCCCGCCAGCCT
AGCCGGGTCCTCAACGACAGGAGCACGATCATGCGCACCCGTGGCCAGGACCCAACGCTGCCCGAGATGC
GCCGCGTGCGGCTGCTGGAGATGGCGGACGCGATGGATATGTTCTGCCAAGGGTTGGTTTGCGCATTCAC
AGTTCTCCGCAAGAATTGATTGGCTCCAATTCTTGGAGTGGTGAATCCGTTAGCGAGGTGCCGCCGGCTT
CCATTCAGGTCGAGGTGGCCCGGCTCCATGCACCGCGACGCAACGCGGGGAGGCAGACAAGGTATAGGGC
GGCGCCTACAATCCATGCCAACCCGTTCCATGTGCTCGCCGAGGCGGCATAAATCGCCGTGACGATCAGC
GGTCCAATGATCGAAGTTAGGCTGGTAAGAGCCGCGAGCGATCCTTGAAGCTGTCCCTGATGGTCGTCAT
CTACCTGCCTGGACAGCATGGCCTGCAACGCGGGCATCCCGATGCCGCCGGAAGCGAGAAGAATCATAAT
GGGGAAGGCCATCCAGCCTCGCGTCGCGAACGCCAGCAAGACGTAGCCCAGCGCGTCGGCCGCCATGCCG
GCGATAATGGCCTGCTTCTCGCCGAAACGTTTGGTGGCGGGACCAGTGACGAAGGCTTGAGCGAGGGCGT
GCAAGATTCCGAATACCGCAAGCGACAGGCCGATCATCGTCGCGCTCCAGCGAAAGCGGTCCTCGCCGAA
AATGACCCAGAGCGCTGCCGGCACCTGTCCTACGAGTTGCATGATAAAGAAGACAGTCATAAGTGCGGCG
ACGATAGTCATGCCCCGCGCCCACCGGAAGGAGCTGACTGGGTTGAAGGCTCTCAAGGGCATCGGTCGAG
ATCCCGGTGCCTAATGAGTGAGCTAACTTACATTAATTGCGTTGCGCTCACTGCCCGCTTTCCAGTCGGG
AAACTGTCGTGCCAGCTGCATTAATGAATCGGCCAACGCGCGGGGAGAGGCGGTTTGCGTATTGGGCGCC
AGGGTGGTTTTTCTTTTCACCAGTGAGACGGGCAACAGCTGATTGCCCTTCACCGCCTGGCCCTGAGAGA
GTTGCAGCAAGCGGTCCACGCTGGTTTGCCCCAGCAGGCGAAAATCCTGTTTGATGGTGGTTAACGGCGG
GATATAACATGAGCTGTCTTCGGTATCGTCGTATCCCACTACCGAGATATCCGCACCAACGCGCAGCCCG
GACTCGGTAATGGCGCGCATTGCGCCCAGCGCCATCTGATCGTTGGCAACCAGCATCGCAGTGGGAACGA
TGCCCTCATTCAGCATTTGCATGGTTTGTTGAAAACCGGACATGGCACTCCAGTCGCCTTCCCGTTCCGC
TATCGGCTGAATTTGATTGCGAGTGAGATATTTATGCCAGCCAGCCAGACGCAGACGCGCCGAGACAGAA
CTTAATGGGCCCGCTAACAGCGCGATTTGCTGGTGACCCAATGCGACCAGATGCTCCACGCCCAGTCGCG
TACCGTCTTCATGGGAGAAAATAATACTGTTGATGGGTGTCTGGTCAGAGACATCAAGAAATAACGCCGG
AACATTAGTGCAGGCAGCTTCCACAGCAATGGCATCCTGGTCATCCAGCGGATAGTTAATGATCAGCCCA
CTGACGCGTTGCGCGAGAAGATTGTGCACCGCCGCTTTACAGGCTTCGACGCCGCTTCGTTCTACCATCG
ACACCACCACGCTGGCACCCAGTTGATCGGCGCGAGATTTAATCGCCGCGACAATTTGCGACGGCGCGTG
CAGGGCCAGACTGGAGGTGGCAACGCCAATCAGCAACGACTGTTTGCCCGCCAGTTGTTGTGCCACGCGG
TTGGGAATGTAATTCAGCTCCGCCATCGCCGCTTCCACTTTTTCCCGCGTTTTCGCAGAAACGTGGCTGG
CCTGGTTCACCACGCGGGAAACGGTCTGATAAGAGACACCGGCATACTCTGCGACATCGTATAACGTTAC
TGGTTTCACATTCACCACCCTGAATTGACTCTCTTCCGGGCGCTATCATGCCATACCGCGAAAGGTTTTG
CGCCATTCGATGGTGTCCGGGATCTCGACGCTCTCCCTTATGCGACTCCTGCATTAGGAAGCAGCCCAGT
AGTAGGTTGAGGCCGTTGAGCACCGCCGCCGCAAGGAATGGTGCATGCAAGGAGATGGCGCCCAACAGTC
CCCCGGCCACGGGGCCTGCCACCATACCCACGCCGAAACAAGCGCTCATGAGCCCGAAGTGGCGAGCCCG
ATCTTCCCCATCGGTGATGTCGGCGATATAGGCGCCAGCAACCGCACCTGTGGCGCCGGTGATGCCGGCC
ACGATGCGTCCGGCGTAGAGGATCGAGATCTCGATCCCGCGAAATTAATACGACTCACTATAGGGGAATT
GTGAGCGGATAACAATTCCCCTCTAGAAATAATTTTGTTTAACTTTAAGAAGGAGATATACCATGGGCAG
CAGCCATCATCATCATCATCACAGCAGCGGCCTGGTGCCGCGCGGCAGCCATATGGCTTCTGGAGCCGAT
TCAAAAGGTGATGACCTATCAACAGCCATTCTCAAACAGAAGAACCGTCCCAATCGGTTAATTGTTGATG
AAGCCATCAATGAGGACAACAGTGTGGTGTCCTTGTCCCAGCCCAAGATGGATGAATTGCAGTTGTTCCG
AGGTGACACAGTGTTGCTGAAAGGAAAGAAGAGACGAGAAGCTGTTTGCATCGTCCTTTCTGATGATACT
TGTTCTGATGAGAAGATTCGGATGAATAGAGTTGTTCGGAATAACCTTCGTGTACGCCTAGGGGATGTCA
TCAGCATCCAGCCATGCCCTGATGTGAAGTACGGCAAACGTATCCATGTGCTGCCCATTGATGACACAGT
GGAAGGCATTACTGGTAATCTCTTCGAGGTATACCTTAAGCCGTACTTCCTGGAAGCGTATCGACCCATC
CGGAAAGGAGACATTTTTCTTGTCCGTGGTGGGATGCGTGCTGTGGAGTTCAAAGTGGTGGAAACAGATC
CTAGCCCTTATTGCATTGTTGCTCCAGACACAGTGATCCACTGCGAAGGGGAGCCTATCAAACGAGAGGA
TGAGGAAGAGTCCTTGAATGAAGTAGGGTATGATGACATTGGTGGCTGCAGGAAGCAGCTAGCTCAGATA
AAGGAGATGGTGGAACTGCCCCTGAGACATCCTGCCCTCTTTAAGGCAATTGGTGTGAAGCCTCCTAGAG
GAATCCTGCTTTACGGACCTCCTGGAACAGGAAAGACCCTGATTGCTCGAGCTGTAGCAAATGAGACTGG
AGCCTTCTTCTTCTTGATCAATGGTCCTGAGATCATGAGCAAATTGGCTGGTGAGTCTGAGAGCAACCTT
CGTAAAGCCTTTGAGGAGGCTGAGAAGAATGCTCCTGCCATCATCTTCATTGATGAGCTAGATGCCATCG
CTCCCAAAAGAGAGAAAACTCATGGCGAGGTGGAGCGGCGCATTGTATCACAGTTGTTGACCCTCATGGA
TGGCCTAAAGCAGAGGGCACATGTGATTGTTATGGCAGCAACCAACAGACCCAACAGCATTGACCCAGCT
CTACGGCGATTTGGTCGCTTTGACAGGGAGGTAGATATTGGAATTCCTGATGCTACAGGACGCTTAGAGA
TTCTTCAGATCCATACCAAGAACATGAAGCTGGCAGATGATGTGGACCTGGAACAGGTAGCCAATGAGAC
TCACGGGCATGTGGGTGCTGACTTAGCAGCCCTGTGCTCAGAGGCTGCTCTGCAAGCCATCCGCAAGAAG
ATGGATCTCATTGACCTAGAGGATGAGACCATTGATGCCGAGGTCATGAACTCTCTAGCAGTTACTATGG
ATGACTTCCGGTGGGCCTTGAGCCAGAGTAACCCATCAGCACTGCGGGAAACCGTGGTAGAGGTGCCACA
GGTAACCTGGGAAGACATCGGGGGCCTAGAGGATGTCAAACGTGAGCTACAGGAGCTGGTCCAGTATCCT
GTGGAGCACCCAGACAAATTCCTGAAGTTTGGCATGACACCTTCCAAGGGAGTTCTGTTCTATGGACCTC
CTGGCTGTGGGAAAACTTTGTTGGCCAAAGCCATTGCTAATGAATGCCAGGCCAACTTCATCTCCATCAA
GGGTCCTGAGCTGCTCACCATGTGGTTTGGGGAGTCTGAGGCCAATGTCAGAGAAATCTTTGACAAGGCC
CGCCAAGCTGCCCCCTGTGTGCTATTCTTTGATGAGCTGGATTCGATTGCCAAGGCTCGTGGAGGTAACA
TTGGAGATGGTGGTGGGGCTGCTGACCGAGTCATCAACCAGATCCTGACAGAAATGGATGGCATGTCCAC
TAAAAAAAATGTGTTCATCATTGGCGCTACCAACCGGCCTGACATCATTGATCCTGCCATCCTCAGACCT
GGCCGTCTTGATCAGCTCATCTACATCCCACTTCCTGATGAGAAGTCCCGTGTTGCCATCCTCAAGGCTA
ACCTGCGCAAGTCCCCAGTTGCCAAGGATGTGGACTTGGAGTTCCTGGCTAAAATGACTAATGGCTTCTC
TGGAGCTGACCTGACAGAGATTTGCCAGCGTGCTTGCAAGCTGGCCATCCGTGAATCCATCGAGAGTGAG
ATTAGGCGAGAACGAGAGAGGCAGACAAACCCATCAGCCATGGAGGTAGAAGAGGATGATCCAGTGCCTG
AGATCCGTCGAGATCACTTTGAAGAAGCCATGCGCTTTGCGCGCCGTTCTGTCAGTGACAATGACATTCG
GAAGTATGAGATGTTTGCCCAGACCCTTCAGCAGAGTCGGGGCTTTGGCAGCTTCAGATTCCCTTCAGGG
AACCAGGGTGGAGCTGGCCCCAGTCAGGGCAGTGGAGGCGGCACAGGTGGCAGTGTATACACAGAAGACA
ATGATGATGACCTGTATGGCTAATAAGGATCCGGCTGCTAACAAAGCCCGAAAGGAAGCTGAGTTGGCTG
CTGCCACCGCTGAGCAATAACTAGCATAACCCCTTGGGGCCTCTAAACGGGTCTTGAGGGGTTTTTTGCT
GAAAGGAGGAACTATATCCGGATATCCCGCAAGAGGCCCGGCAGTACCGGCATAACCAAGCCTATGCCTA
CAGCATCCAGGGTGACGGTGCCGAGGATGACGATGAGCGCATTGTTAGATTTCATACACGGTGCCTGACT
GCGTTAGCAATTTAACTGTGATAAACTACCGCATTAAAGCTTATCGATGATAAGCTGTCAAACATGAGAA
